>Addgene plasmid #41024 | pFA6a-kanMX-tetO-Pcyc1-3xHA | depositor full sequence | sequence record 56255 | pFA6a-kanMX-tetO-Pcyc1-3xHA sequence 4789 bps
TCTATAGTGTCACCTAAATCGTATGTGTATGATACATAAGGTTATGTATTAATTGTAGCCGCGTTCTAAC
GACAATATGTCCATATGGTGCACTCTCAGTACAATCTGCTCTGATGCCGCATAGTTAAGCCAGCCCCGAC
ACCCGCCAACACCCGCTGACGCGCCCTGACGGGCTTGTCTGCTCCCGGCATCCGCTTACAGACAAGCTGT
GACCGTCTCCGGGAGCTGCATGTGTCAGAGGTTTTCACCGTCATCACCGAAACGCGCGAGACGAAAGGGC
CTCGTGATACGCCTATTTTTATAGGTTAATGTCATGATAATAATGGTTTCTTAGACGTCAGGTGGCACTT
TTCGGGGAAATGTGCGCGGAACCCCTATTTGTTTATTTTTCTAAATACATTCAAATATGTATCCGCTCAT
GAGACAATAACCCTGATAAATGCTTCAATAATATTGAAAAAGGAAGAGTATGAGTATTCAACATTTCCGT
GTCGCCCTTATTCCCTTTTTTGCGGCATTTTGCCTTCCTGTTTTTGCTCACCCAGAAACGCTGGTGAAAG
TAAAAGATGCTGAAGATCAGTTGGGTGCACGAGTGGGTTACATCGAACTGGATCTCAACAGCGGTAAGAT
CCTTGAGAGTTTTCGCCCCGAAGAACGTTTTCCAATGATGAGCACTTTTAAAGTTCTGCTATGTGGCGCG
GTATTATCCCGTATTGACGCCGGGCAAGAGCAACTCGGTCGCCGCATACACTATTCTCAGAATGACTTGG
TTGAGTACTCACCAGTCACAGAAAAGCATCTTACGGATGGCATGACAGTAAGAGAATTATGCAGTGCTGC
CATAACCATGAGTGATAACACTGCGGCCAACTTACTTCTGACAACGATCGGAGGACCGAAGGAGCTAACC
GCTTTTTTGCACAACATGGGGGATCATGTAACTCGCCTTGATCGTTGGGAACCGGAGCTGAATGAAGCCA
TACCAAACGACGAGCGTGACACCACGATGCCTGTAGCAATGGCAACAACGTTGCGCAAACTATTAACTGG
CGAACTACTTACTCTAGCTTCCCGGCAACAATTAATAGACTGGATGGAGGCGGATAAAGTTGCAGGACCA
CTTCTGCGCTCGGCCCTTCCGGCTGGCTGGTTTATTGCTGATAAATCTGGAGCCGGTGAGCGTGGGTCTC
GCGGTATCATTGCAGCACTGGGGCCAGATGGTAAGCCCTCCCGTATCGTAGTTATCTACACGACGGGGAG
TCAGGCAACTATGGATGAACGAAATAGACAGATCGCTGAGATAGGTGCCTCACTGATTAAGCATTGGTAA
CTGTCAGACCAAGTTTACTCATATATACTTTAGATTGATTTAAAACTTCATTTTTAATTTAAAAGGATCT
AGGTGAAGATCCTTTTTGATAATCTCATGACCAAAATCCCTTAACGTGAGTTTTCGTTCCACTGAGCGTC
AGACCCCGTAGAAAAGATCAAAGGATCTTCTTGAGATCCTTTTTTTCTGCGCGTAATCTGCTGCTTGCAA
ACAAAAAAACCACCGCTACCAGCGGTGGTTTGTTTGCCGGATCAAGAGCTACCAACTCTTTTTCCGAAGG
TAACTGGCTTCAGCAGAGCGCAGATACCAAATACTGTCCTTCTAGTGTAGCCGTAGTTAGGCCACCACTT
CAAGAACTCTGTAGCACCGCCTACATACCTCGCTCTGCTAATCCTGTTACCAGTGGCTGCTGCCAGTGGC
GATAAGTCGTGTCTTACCGGGTTGGACTCAAGACGATAGTTACCGGATAAGGCGCAGCGGTCGGGCTGAA
CGGGGGGTTCGTGCACACAGCCCAGCTTGGAGCGAACGACCTACACCGAACTGAGATACCTACAGCGTGA
GCATTGAGAAAGCGCCACGCTTCCCGAAGGGAGAAAGGCGGACAGGTATCCGGTAAGCGGCAGGGTCGGA
ACAGGAGAGCGCACGAGGGAGCTTCCAGGGGGAAACGCCTGGTATCTTTATAGTCCTGTCGGGTTTCGCC
ACCTCTGACTTGAGCGTCGATTTTTGTGATGCTCGTCAGGGGGGCGGAGCCTATGGAAAAACGCCAGCAA
CGCGGCCTTTTTACGGTTCCTGGCCTTTTGCTGGCCTTTTGCTCACATGTTCTTTCCTGCGTTATCCCCT
GATTCTGTGGATAACCGTATTACCGCCTTTGAGTGAGCTGATACCGCTCGCCGCAGCCGAACGACCGAGC
GCAGCGAGTCAGTGAGCGAGGAAGCGGAAGAGCGCCCAATACGCAAACCGCCTCTCCCCGCGCGTTGGCC
GATTCATTAATGCAGGTTAACCTGGCTTATCGAAATTAATACGACTCACTATAGGGAGACCGGCAGATCC
GCGGCCGCATAGGCCACTAGTGGATCTGATATCATCGATGAATTCGAGCTCGTTTAAACTGGATGGCGGC
GTTAGTATCGAATCGACAGCAGTATAGCGACCAGCATTCACATACGATTGACGCATGATATTACTTTCTG
CGCACTTAACTTCGCATCTGGGCAGATGATGTCGAGGCGAAAAAAAATATAAATCACGCTAACATTTGAT
TAAAATAGAACAACTACAATATAAAAAAACTATACAAATGACAAGTTCTTGAAAACAAGAATCTTTTTAT
TGTCAGTACTGATTAGAAAAACTCATCGAGCATCAAATGAAACTGCAATTTATTCATATCAGGATTATCA
ATACCATATTTTTGAAAAAGCCGTTTCTGTAATGAAGGAGAAAACTCACCGAGGCAGTTCCATAGGATGG
CAAGATCCTGGTATCGGTCTGCGATTCCGACTCGTCCAACATCAATACAACCTATTAATTTCCCCTCGTC
AAAAATAAGGTTATCAAGTGAGAAATCACCATGAGTGACGACTGAATCCGGTGAGAATGGCAAAAGCTTA
TGCATTTCTTTCCAGACTTGTTCAACAGGCCAGCCATTACGCTCGTCATCAAAATCACTCGCATCAACCA
AACCGTTATTCATTCGTGATTGCGCCTGAGCGAGACGAAATACGCGATCGCTGTTAAAAGGACAATTACA
AACAGGAATCGAATGCAACCGGCGCAGGAACACTGCCAGCGCATCAACAATATTTTCACCTGAATCAGGA
TATTCTTCTAATACCTGGAATGCTGTTTTGCCGGGGATCGCAGTGGTGAGTAACCATGCATCATCAGGAG
TACGGATAAAATGCTTGATGGTCGGAAGAGGCATAAATTCCGTCAGCCAGTTTAGTCTGACCATCTCATC
TGTAACATCATTGGCAACGCTACCTTTGCCATGTTTCAGAAACAACTCTGGCGCATCGGGCTTCCCATAC
AATCGATAGATTGTCGCACCTGATTGCCCGACATTATCGCGAGCCCATTTATACCCATATAAATCAGCAT
CCATGTTGGAATTTAATCGCGGCCTCGAAACGTGAGTCTTTTCCTTACCCATGGTTGTTTATGTTCGGAT
GTGATGTGAGAACTGTATCCTAGCAAGATTTTAAAAGGAAGTATATGAAAGAAGAACCTCAGTGGCAAAT
CCTAACCTTTTATATTTCTCTACAGGGGCGCGGCGTGGGGACAATTCAACGCGTCTGTGAGGGGAGCGTT
TCCCTGCTCGCAGGTCTGCAGCGAGGAGCCGTAATTTTTGCTTCGCGCCGTGCGGCCATCAAAATGTATG
GATGCAAATGATTATACATGGGGATGTATGGGCTAAATGTACGGGCGACAGTCACATCATGCCCCTGAGC
TGCGCACGTCAAGACTGTCAAGGAGGGTATTCTGGGCCTCCATGTCGCTGGCCGGGTGACCCGGCGGGGA
CGAGGCAAGCTAAACAGATCTGGGTAATATAGATCAATTCCTCGATCGAGTTTACCACTCCCTATCAGTG
ATAGAGAAAAGTGAAAGTCGAGTTTACCACTCCCTATCAGTGATAGAGAAAAGTGAAAGTCGAGTTTACC
ACTCCCTATCAGTGATAGAGAAAAGTGAAAGTCGAGTTTACCACTCCCTATCAGTGATAGAGAAAAGTGA
AAGTCGAGTTTACCACTCCCTATCAGTGATAGAGAAAAGTGAAAGTCGAGTTTACCACTCCCTATCAGTG
ATAGAGAAAAGTGAAAGTCGAGTTTACCACTCCCTATCAGTGATAGAGAAAAGTGAAAGTCGAGCTCGGT
ACCCTATGGCATGCATGTGCTCTGTATGTATATAAAACTCTTGTTTTCTTCTTTTCTCTAAATATTCTTT
CCTTATACATTAGGTCCTTTGTAGCATAAATTACTATACTTCTATAGACACGCAAACACAAATACACACA
CTAAATTACCGGATCAATTCGGGGGATCCGTTTATCATCCTGGAGGATGTTAATTAACATCTTTTACCCA
TACGATGTTCCTGACTATGCGGGCTATCCGTATGACGTCCCGGACTATGCAGGATCCTATCCATATGACG
TTCCAGATTACGCTGCTCAGTGCTGAGGCGCGCCACTTCTAAATAAGCGAATTTCTTATGATTTATGATT
TTTATTATTAAATAAGTTATAAAAAAAATAAGTGTATACAAATTTTAAAGTGACTCTTAGGTTTTAAAAC
GAAAATTCTTATTCTTGAGTAACTCTTTCCTGTAGGTCAGGTTGCTTTCTCAGGTATAGTATGAGGTCGC
TCTTATTGACCACACCTCTACCGGCAGATCCGCTAGGGATAACAGGGTAATATAGATCCGTCGACCTGCA
GCGTACGAAGCTTCAGCTGGCGGCCGCGT
Features (pLannotate 1.2.2; 12 found; start..end, strand, type, name):
      1..19      -  promoter       SP6 promoter: promoter for bacteriophage SP6 RNA polymerase
     82..133     -  misc_feature   bom (fragment): basis of mobility region from pBR322
    235..270     -  CDS            rop (fragment): Rop protein, which maintains plasmids at low copy number; rop
    365..469     +  promoter       AmpR promoter: bla
    470..1330    +  CDS            AmpR: β-lactamase; bla; confers resistance to ampicillin, carbenicillin, and related antibiotics
   1501..2089    +  rep_origin     ori: high-copy-number ColE1/pMB1/pBR322/pUC origin of replication
   2272..2325    +  CDS            lacI (fragment): lac repressor; lacI; The lac repressor binds to the lac operator to inhibit transcription in E. coli. This inhibition can be relieved by adding lactose or isopropyl-β-D-thiogalactopyranoside (IPTG).
   2347..2365    +  promoter       T7 promoter: promoter for bacteriophage T7 RNA polymerase
   2470..3826    -  gene           kanMX: yeast selectable marker conferring kanamycin resistance (Wach et al., 1994)
   3909..4179    +  protein_bind   tetracycline response element: contains seven copies of the tetracycline operator tetO tetracycline repressor TetR
   4405..4494    +  CDS            3xHA: three tandem HA epitope tags
   4527..4714    +  terminator     ADH1 terminator: S. cerevisiae ADH1; transcription terminator for the S. cerevisiae alcohol dehydrogenase 1 (ADH1) gene
