[The description below was written by a language model from this plasmid's Addgene catalogue record and pLannotate feature annotations shown in this document.]
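Description:
pFA6a-kanMX-tetO-Pcyc1-3xHA is a 4,789 bp PCR-template plasmid of the pFA6a family, catalogued as an N-terminal tagging and promoter-replacement vector for the fission yeast Schizosaccharomyces pombe. It is propagated in E. coli through a high-copy ColE1/pUC-type origin and an ampicillin resistance gene (β-lactamase with its own promoter). It carries no yeast replication origin, which fits a design in which the cassette is meant to integrate into the genome. Short bom, rop and lacI fragments are backbone remnants, and SP6 and T7 promoters flank the module region.

The payload is a two-part module. A kanMX marker, which confers G418 resistance in yeast, lies on the reverse strand and so points away from the regulatory cassette. Downstream of it, on the forward strand, is a tetracycline response element with seven tetO operator copies. According to the insert name, this is followed by a CYC1 promoter element (Pcyc1); the feature table does not annotate that element, although an unannotated gap sits between the tetO array and the tag. A triple HA epitope coding sequence and an ADH1 terminator complete the annotated region.

In modules of this type, the marker-to-tag segment is usually amplified with primers carrying homology to the target locus. It is then integrated just upstream of a gene's start codon, replacing the native promoter and fusing 3xHA to the protein's N-terminus. The target gene then becomes controllable through tetracycline-responsive regulators binding the tetO sites, and the HA tag allows immunodetection of the product. The regulator protein is not encoded on this plasmid and must be supplied separately. The associated publication describes the system as a tool for rapid control of gene expression in S. pombe.
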