Addgene plasmid #41024: pFA6a-kanMX-tetO-Pcyc1-3xHA
Depositing lab: Michael Nick Boddy. Depositing organization: Scripps California (The Scripps Research Institute). Publication: A new versatile system for rapid control of gene expression in the fission yeast Schizosaccharomyces pombe. Zilio N, Wehrkamp-Richter S, Boddy MN. Yeast. 2012 Aug 29. doi: 10.1002/yea.2920. PubMed 22968950.
Backbone
  Vector backbone: pFA6a
  Vector type: N-terminal tagging/promoter replacement
  Selectable markers: G418
Growth in bacteria
  Bacterial resistance: Ampicillin, 100 μg/mL
  Growth temperature: 37°C
  Growth strain: DH5alpha
  Copy number: Unknown
Gene/Insert
  Gene/Insert name: tetO7-Pcyc1-3xHA
Terms and licenses: Academic/Nonprofit Terms; Industry Terms: Not Available to Industry
How to cite: pFA6a-kanMX-tetO-Pcyc1-3xHA was a gift from Michael Nick Boddy (Addgene plasmid # 41024 ; http://n2t.net/addgene:41024 ; RRID:Addgene_41024)
