>Addgene plasmid #41024 | pFA6a-kanMX-tetO-Pcyc1-3xHA | addgene partial sequence | sequence record 56672 | T7 5'-TAATACGACTCACTATAGGG-3'
GGATCTGATATCATCGATGAATTCGAGCTCGTTTAAACTGGATGGCGGCGTTAGTATCGAATCGACAGCA
GTATAGCGACCAGCATTCACATACGATTGACGCATGATATTACTTTCTGCGCACTTAACTTCGCATCTGG
GCAGATGATGTCGAGGCGAAAAAAAATATAAATCACGCTAACATTTGATTAAAATAGAACAACTACAATA
TAAAAAAACTATACAAATGACAAGTTCTTGAAAACAAGAATCTTTTTATTGTCAGTACTGATTAGAAAAA
CTCATCGAGCATCAAATGAAACTGCAATTTATTCATATCAGGATTATCAATACCATATTTTTGAAAAAGC
CGTTTCTGTAATGAAGGAGAAAACTCACCGAGGCAGTTCCATAGGATGGCAAGATCCTGGTATCGGTCTG
CGATTCCGACTCGTCCAACATCAATACAACCTATTAATTTCCCCTCGTCAAAAATAAGGTTATCAAGTGA
GAAATCACCATGAGTGACGACTGAATCCGGTGAGAATGGCAAAAGCTTATGCATTTCTTTCCAGACTTGT
TCAACAGGCCAGCCATTACGCTCGTCATCAAAATCACTCGCATCAACCAAACCGTTATTCATTCGTGATT
GCGCCTGAGCGAGACGAAATACGCGATCGCTGTTAAAAGGACAATTACAAACAGGAATCGAATGCAACCG
GCGCAGGAACACTGCCAGCGCATCAACAATATTTTCACCTGAATCAGGATATTCTTCTAATACCTGGAAT
GCTGTTTTGCCGGGGATCGCAGTGGTGAGTAACCATGCATCATCAGGAGTACGGATAAAATGCTTGATGG
TCGGAAG
