>Addgene plasmid #41024 | pFA6a-kanMX-tetO-Pcyc1-3xHA | addgene partial sequence | sequence record 56678 | Sp6 5'-ATTTAGGTGACACTATAG-3'
GGATCTATATTACCCTGTTATCCCTAGCGGATCTGCCGGTAGAGGTGTGGTCAATAAGAGCGACCTCATA
CTATACCTGAGAAAGCAACCTGACCTACAGGAAAGAGTTACTCAAGAATAAGAATTTTCGTTTTAAAACC
TAAGAGTCACTTTAAAATTTGTATACACTTATTTTTTTTATAACTTATTTAATAATAAAAATCATAAATC
ATAAGAAATTCGCTTATTTAGAAGTGGCGCGCCTCAGCACTGAGCAGCGTAATCTGGAACGTCATATGGA
TAGGATCCTGCATAGTCCGGGACGTCATAGGGATAGCCCGCATAGTCAGGAACATCGTATGGGTAAAAGA
TGTTAATTAACATCCTCCAGGATGATAAACGGATCCCCCGAATTGATCCGGTAATTTAGTGTGTGTATTT
GTGTTTGCGTGTCTATAGAAGTATAGTAATTTATGCTACAAAGGACCTAATGTATAAGGAAAGAATATTT
AGAGAAAAGAAGAAAACAAGAGTTTTATATACATACAGAGCACATGCATGCCATAGGGTACCGAGCTCGA
CTTTCACTTTTCTCTATCACTGATAGGGAGTGGTAAACTCGACTTTCACTTTTCTCTATCACTGATAGGG
AGTGGTAAACTCGACTTTCACTTTTCTCTATCACTGATAGGGAGTGGTAAACTCGACTTTCACTTTTCTC
TATCACTGATAGGGAGTGGTAAACTCGACTTTCACTTTTCTCTATCACTGATAGGGAGTGGTAAACTCGA
CTTTCACTTTTCTCTATCACTGATAGGGAGTGGTAAACTCGACTTTCACTTTTCTC
